>Addgene plasmid #64535 | pRG205MX | depositor full sequence | sequence record 108556 | pRG205MX sequence 5193 bps
GACGTCGAAAGAACGCGGCATTAGCAACATTTGCGAAGCGAACGATTTTGCGAACTGCTATTAATTAACT
CTGGCGCGCCTAACTTTTTGTGTGGTGCCCTCCTCCTTGTCAATATTAATGTTAAAGTGCAATTCTTTTT
CCTTATCACGTTGAGCCATTAGTATCAATTTGCTTACCTGTATTCCTTTACATCCTCCTTTTTCTCCTTC
TTGATAAATGTATGTAGATTGCGTATATAGTTTCGTCTACCCTATGAACATATTCCATTTTGTAATTTCG
TGTCGCATATGATCCGCAGGCTAACCGGAACCTGTATTATTTAGTTTATGCTACGTTAAATAAAGACCTT
TCGTTCACATAACTGAATGTGTAATGGCCTTGAGATTTCAAGCATACCAAGTTGGTGGAGACGGGGTCGT
TACAAAAGACTCTTTAAGCCAAGATTTCCTTGACAGCCTTGGCGATAGCATCGCCAACCTCAGTGGTAGA
GTTAGAACCACCAAGGTCACCGGTTCTGACACCTGCATCCAAGACATTTCTAACAGCTTCTTCAAGAGCC
CTACCTTCTTCAACCAAATCCAAGGATAACTTCAACATCATAGCTGCAGATAAGATGGTAGCAATTGGGT
TAACCTTGTTTGCTGGTAAATCTGGGGCAGAACCATGACATGGTTCGTACAAACCGAATGCCTTGTTAGT
GTCAGGTAGGGAAGCTAGAGATGCAGAAGGTAATAAACCCAAAGAACCTGGAATAACAGAGGCTTCATCG
GAGATAATATCACCAAACATGTTGTTGGTAATAACAACACCGTTTAGCTTAGTTGGTGATTTAACCAAAA
TCATAGCAGCAGAGTCGATCAATTGGTGCTGAACAGTTAATTGTGGGAACTCAGTCTTGATGGTTTCTTC
AACAGTCTTTCTCCACAATCTGGAAGAGGCAAGCACGTTAGCCTTGTCAAGAGACCAGATTGGTAATGGT
GGGTTTTGTTGCAATGCCAAGAAAGCAGCCATTCTTGTAATTCTTTGAACTTCAGGAACACTGTATTTCT
CAGAGTCCCAAGCAACTCCGTCACCTTCATCTTCTTTTCTTTCACCAAAGTAGATACCACCAACCAATTC
TCTAACGACGACGAAATCAGTACCCTTTGCATATTCAGGCTTCAAAGGAGAAAGATCTAGTAAAGAATCA
GAAGCAAAGTTACATGGTCTCAAGTTGGCGTATAGACCCAATTCCTTTCTGATCTTCAATAGACCTTGTT
CTGGTCTAACTGCGCCCGTACCCCATTTTGGACCACCAACAGCACCTAGTAAGACAGCATCGGCTTTCTT
AGAGGCTTCAAGAGCTTCATCTGGTAAAGGAGTGCCAGTGGCATCGATGGCAGCACCCCCGATCAAGTGA
TGTTGGAAATTGAACTTAATTTCTGGACGGACTTCAGCAATGGCATTCAAGACCTTAATAGCTTCGTCAG
TAACTTCTTTACCGACGTGATCACCCGGTAGGACAACGATATTCTTAGACATGGTATAATCTGTGTAGTG
TGGGATACTTTTTACTTCTTCAAATAGGTATCAACAATAAAAATAAATCGAAGCAAATGTAGGAATGCGT
TAAAGCAGATGTACTTACTTAGAGTACATAGATATATTTATATAATTCAATATATAAAAGTATATGAAGC
ATCTGATGTTGAACCTGTCATGACTCTAAACTGGAATGGGTAGTTATGCTTCTGAAGGTTTTCCGTTAGA
AAATGAGTGCAGGGATCAGGCCCGGAACCGGTTTTAGCCTGAAAGGAAAAGAAAAAAATGCGGTGATTAC
TAGCACGTGACTGCGCTGAATTGGAATCTACCACAAGTACAGCGAATGGCAAGAGGGAAGGGGAATATAT
TGTGCCTGGCGGTAGCGTCTGCTATATCAAATGTTAAACATAACTAAATGCAGTAGTGAATAGAGTAATG
TATTTCTACATCTGTGGGTAGGGCCAATGGGAGCCCGATGTCTATTGTACAGATATTTTCCTTTTATAGT
TAATCAATTCAACTTGGAAATCATTGAGTCGATGTCTACTTGGATAACTGGAGCCGTGGCAGCGTTTGAA
ATTTGACGAGTCTTCTTGTTTTGTTCGCGCATTTTCAGTTTATTCAAACGGGAGATGGCACCGAATCCAC
TGACTTCTCTGTTCAATTTGAATGGTAATAGGAAGAAAGTACATTTCGAGAAATTTTCGCCCAACGTCGA
AATCTCATGGATGATTTCCTCGATACAAATGACACCTTCATCACCTAATTTCTCTTCAACGATATTGTTG
TCATTCAAGATTATCTCTTTTGGTTCTTTATCTTCTGGCCTTTGCCACATTATTCTAGTTCTCTTTTGGA
TTAAAGAACGGATAGATGCAAGTGAAGGTTGTCCGATAACAATATATGGTGATACAAGTTTCAACAATGG
GTACACGTCCTTGGTAAGTTTGATGAAAACACCAGTGTTCAACTCAACAAGTCTCAAAAGAGATAACACT
TTGTAAGCCTTTGCTGGGATCTTCACAGCGATCGGATGTGCTGCAAGGCGATTAAGTTGGGTAACGCCAG
GGTTTTCCCAGTCACGACGTTGTAAAACGACGGCCAGTGAATTGTAATACGACTCACTATAGGGCGAATT
GGAGAAACAGAATAATATATAAACCTGTATAATATAACCTTGAAGACTATATTTCTTTTCGCGGCCGCCT
ATAGGGCGAATTGGAGCTCCACCGCGGTGGCTCTAGAACTAGTGGATCCCCCGGGCTGCAGGAATTCGAT
ATCAAGCTTATCGATACCGTCGACCTCGAGGGGGGGCCCGGTACCCAGCTTCGGCCGTATTTACAGATAA
CGATGTCGTTATTATATATATATATATATATTGTCACTTGTACCCAGCTTTTGTTCCCTTTAGTGAGGGT
TAATTTCGAGCTTGGCGTAATCATGGTCATAGCTGTTTCCTGTGTGAAATTGTTATCCGCTCACAACAGC
TGTAATATATAGTAGTAACCTGAAAAATAGTCAATGCCCGTGGTTCATTTGCCAATAGAACAGTCGATGT
GATCAATGTACACGAAAGTCAATATAAAATATCCAAATAGCCAATGGTGTCAGGACGGCTAAGGCAAATG
CAACTTTGAAATACTTATTCGGTTTGCATCTTGGCGCGCCTCTTCCTGCAGGCATTAATGAATCGGCCAA
CGCGCGGGGAGAGGCGGTTTGCGTATTGGGCGCTCTTCCGCTTCCTCGCTCACTGACTCGCTGCGCTCGG
TCGTTCGGCTGCGGCGAGCGGTATCAGCTCACTCAAAGGCGGTAATACGGTTATCCACAGAATCAGGGGA
TAACGCAGGAAAGAACATGTGAGCAAAAGGCCAGCAAAAGGCCAGGAACCGTAAAAAGGCCGCGTTGCTG
GCGTTTTTCCATAGGCTCCGCCCCCCTGACGAGCATCACAAAAATCGACGCTCAAGTCAGAGGTGGCGAA
ACCCGACAGGACTATAAAGATACCAGGCGTTTCCCCCTGGAAGCTCCCTCGTGCGCTCTCCTGTTCCGAC
CCTGCCGCTTACCGGATACCTGTCCGCCTTTCTCCCTTCGGGAAGCGTGGCGCTTTCTCATAGCTCACGC
TGTAGGTATCTCAGTTCGGTGTAGGTCGTTCGCTCCAAGCTGGGCTGTGTGCACGAACCCCCCGTTCAGC
CCGACCGCTGCGCCTTATCCGGTAACTATCGTCTTGAGTCCAACCCGGTAAGACACGACTTATCGCCACT
GGCAGCAGCCACTGGTAACAGGATTAGCAGAGCGAGGTATGTAGGCGGTGCTACAGAGTTCTTGAAGTGG
TGGCCTAACTACGGCTACACTAGAAGAACAGTATTTGGTATCTGCGCTCTGCTGAAGCCAGTTACCTTCG
GAAAAAGAGTTGGTAGCTCTTGATCCGGCAAACAAACCACCGCTGGTAGCGGTGGTTTTTTTGTTTGCAA
GCAGCAGATTACGCGCAGAAAAAAAGGATCTCAAGAAGATCCTTTGATCTTTTGTTTAAACCTACGGGGT
CTGACGCTCAGTGGAACGAAAACTCACGTTAAGGGATTTTGGTCATGAGATTATCAAAAAGGATCTTCAC
CTAGATCCTTTTAAATTAAAAATGAAGTTTTAAATCAATCTAAAGTATATATGAGTAAACTTGGTCTGAC
AGTTACCAATGCTTAATCAGTGAGGCACCTATCTCAGCGATCTGTCTATTTCGTTCATCCATAGTTGCCT
GACTCCCCGTCGTGTAGATAACTACGATACGGGAGGGCTTACCATCTGGCCCCAGTGCTGCAATGATACC
GCGAGACCCACGCTCACCGGCTCCAGATTTATCAGCAATAAACCAGCCAGCCGGAAGGGCCGAGCGCAGA
AGTGGTCCTGCAACTTTATCCGCCTCCATCCAGTCTATTAATTGTTGCCGGGAAGCTAGAGTAAGTAGTT
CGCCAGTTAATAGTTTGCGCAACGTTGTTGCCATTGCTACAGGCATCGTGGTGTCACGCTCGTCGTTTGG
TATGGCTTCATTCAGCTCCGGTTCCCAACGATCAAGGCGAGTTACATGATCCCCCATGTTGTGCAAAAAA
GCGGTTAGCTCCTTCGGTCCTCCGATGGTTGTCAGAAGTAAGTTGGCCGCAGTGTTATCACTCATGGTTA
TGGCAGCACTGCATAATTCTCTTACTGTCATGCCATCCGTAAGATGCTTTTCTGTGACTGGTGAGTACTC
AACCAAGTCATTCTGAGAATAGTGTATGCGGCGACCGAGTTGCTCTTGCCCGGCGTCAATACGGGATAAT
ACCGCGCCACATAGCAGAACTTTAAAAGTGCTCATCATTGGAAAACGTTCTTCGGGGCGAAAACTCTCAA
GGATCTTACCGCTGTTGAGATCCAGTTCGATGTAACCCACTCGTGCACCCAACTGATCTTCAGCATCTTT
TACTTTCACCAGCGTTTCTGGGTGAGCAAAAACAGGAAGGCAAAATGCCGCAAAAAAGGGAATAAGGGCG
ACACGGAAATGTTGAATACTCATACTCTTCCTTTTTCAATATTATTGAAGCATTTATCAGGGTTATTGTC
TCATGAGCGGATACATATTTGAATGTATTTAGAAAAATAAACAAATAGGGGTTCCGCGCACATTTCCCCG
AAAAGTGCCACCT
Features (pLannotate 1.2.2; 13 found; start..end, strand, type, name):
    437..1516    -  CDS            LEU2: LEU3_YEAST - Experimental evidence at protein level: Swiss-Prot protein existence level 1. Catalyzes the oxidation of 3-carboxy-2-hydroxy-4- methylpentanoate (3-isopropylmalate) to 3-carboxy-4-methyl-2- oxopentanoate. The product decarboxylates to 4-methyl-2 oxopentanoate. From Saccharomyces cerevisiae (strain ATCC 204508 / S288c) (Baker's yeast).
   2037..2555    -  CDS            RLP7 (fragment): RLP7_YEAST - Also known as RPL7. Experimental evidence at protein level: Swiss-Prot protein existence level 1. Involved in the biogenesis of the 60S ribosomal subunit. May act as a specificity factor that binds precursor rRNAs and tethers the enzymes that carry out the early 5' to 3' exonucleolytic reactions that generate the mature rRNAs. From Saccharomyces cerevisiae (strain ATCC 204508 / S288c) (Baker's yeast).
   2554..2632    -  CDS            lacZα (fragment): LacZα fragment of β-galactosidase; lacZ fragment
   2635..2653    +  promoter       T7 promoter: promoter for bacteriophage T7 RNA polymerase
   2760..2845    +  misc_feature   MCS (fragment): pBluescript multiple cloning site
   2886..2903    -  promoter       LEU2 promoter (fragment): S. cerevisiae LEU2
   2927..2945    -  promoter       T3 promoter: promoter for bacteriophage T3 RNA polymerase
   2990..3006    -  protein_bind   lac operator: The lac repressor binds to the lac operator to inhibit transcription in E. coli. This inhibition can be relieved by adding lactose or isopropyl-β-D-thiogalactopyranoside (IPTG). lac repressor encoded by lacI
   3086..3190    -  CDS            YC021_YEAST (fragment): Protein predicted: Swiss-Prot protein existence level 4. From Saccharomyces cerevisiae (strain ATCC 204508 / S288c) (Baker's yeast).
   3202..3253    -  CDS            lacI (fragment): lac repressor; lacI; The lac repressor binds to the lac operator to inhibit transcription in E. coli. This inhibition can be relieved by adding lactose or isopropyl-β-D-thiogalactopyranoside (IPTG).
   3436..4024    -  rep_origin     ori: high-copy-number ColE1/pMB1/pBR322/pUC origin of replication
   4203..5063    -  CDS            AmpR: β-lactamase; bla; confers resistance to ampicillin, carbenicillin, and related antibiotics
   5064..5168    -  promoter       AmpR promoter: bla
