[The description below was written by a language model from this plasmid's Addgene catalogue record and pLannotate feature annotations shown in this document.]
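Description:
pRG205MX is an empty-backbone integrative shuttle vector for moving cloned DNA between E. coli and Saccharomyces cerevisiae, 5,193 bp in size and catalogued as a yeast expression vector. In bacteria it is maintained at high copy by a ColE1/pUC-type origin and selected with ampicillin through the β-lactamase gene and its native promoter. The feature table shows no yeast replication origin or centromere (no 2μ or CEN/ARS element), consistent with its description as integrative: it can only be stably inherited in yeast after recombining into the chromosome.

Yeast selection relies on a LEU2 marker encoding 3-isopropylmalate dehydrogenase, which restores leucine prototrophy in leu2 strains. The record states that this LEU2MX cassette was derived from pUG73, a loxP marker-cassette plasmid. The automated annotation labels the coding sequence by similarity to the S. cerevisiae protein, but the record does not state the species origin of the gene or the promoter and terminator flanking it.

The cloning region is a pBluescript-type multiple cloning site bracketed by T7 and T3 promoters, which also serve as the sequencing primer sites, with remnants of lacZα, the lac operator and lacI nearby. Short fragments of S. cerevisiae genomic sequence (annotated as parts of RLP7, the LEU2 promoter and a predicted ORF) flank this region. These probably provide homology for targeted chromosomal integration, although the record does not spell out the integration locus or how the plasmid is linearised. No insert or yeast promoter is supplied, so users add their own expression cassette by restriction cloning for stable genomic integration in budding yeast.
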