Addgene plasmid #64535: pRG205MX
Purpose: (Empty Backbone) Integrative E. coli/S. cerevisiae shuttle vector
Depositing lab: Joerg Stelling. Depositing organization: ETH Zurich (Swiss Federal Institute of Technology). Publication: A shuttle vector series for precise genetic engineering of Saccharomyces cerevisiae. Gnugge R, Liphardt T, Rudolf F. Yeast. 2015 Dec 9. doi: 10.1002/yea.3144. PubMed 26647923.
Backbone
  Vector backbone: pRG205MX
  Backbone manufacturer: Robert Gnuegge
  Backbone size (bp): 5193
  Vector type: Yeast Expression
  Selectable markers: LEU2
Growth in bacteria
  Bacterial resistance: Ampicillin, 100 μg/mL
  Growth temperature: 37°C
  Growth strain: DH5alpha
  Copy number: High Copy
Gene/Insert
  Cloning method: Restriction Enzyme
  Sequencing primers: 5′ T7; 3′ T3
Resource information
  A portion of this plasmid was derived from a plasmid made by: The LEU2MX marker gene was derived from pUG73 (Gueldener et al. [2002]: A second set of loxP marker cassettes for Cre-mediated multiple gene knockouts in budding yeast.).
Terms and licenses: Academic/Nonprofit Terms; Industry Terms: Not Available to Industry
How to cite: pRG205MX was a gift from Joerg Stelling (Addgene plasmid # 64535 ; http://n2t.net/addgene:64535 ; RRID:Addgene_64535)
