>Addgene plasmid #64535 | pRG205MX | addgene partial sequence | sequence record 111485 | DK060425_1 5'-TCCTTAAACCTGTCTTGTAA-3'
GTCGAAAGAACGCGGCATTAGCAACATTTGCGAAGCGAACGATTTTGCGAACTGCTATTAATTAACTCTG
GCGCGCCTAACTTTTTGTGTGGTGCCCTCCTCCTTGTCAATATTAATGTTAAAGTGCAATTCTTTTTCCT
TATCACGTTGAGCCATTAGTATCAATTTGCTTACCTGTATTCCTTTACATCCTCCTTTTTCTCCTTCTTG
ATAAATGTATGTAGATTGCGTATATAGTTTCGTCTACCCTATGAACATATTCCATTTTGTAATTTCGTGT
CGCATATGATCCGCAGGCTAACCGGAACCTGTATTATTTAGTTTATGCTACGTTAAATAAAGACCTTTCG
TTCACATAACTGAATGTGTAATGGCCTTGAGATTTCAAGCATACCAAGTTGGTGGAGACGGGGTCGTTAC
AAAAGACTCTTTAAGCCAAGATTTCCTTGACAGCCTTGGCGATAGCATCGCCAACCTCAGTGGTAGAGTT
AGAACCACCAAGGTCACCGGTTCTGACACCTGCATCCAAGACATTTCTAACAGCTTCTTCAAGAGCCCTA
CCTTCTTCAACCAAATCCAAGGATAACTTCAACATCATAGCTGCAGATAAGATGGTAGCAATTGGGTTAA
CCTTGTTTGCTGGTAAATCTGGGGCAGAACCATGACATGGTTCGTACAAACCGAATGCCTTGTTAGTGTC
AGGTAGGGAAGCTAGAGATGCAGAAGGTAATAAACCCAAAGAACCTGGAATAACAGAGGCTTCATCGGAG
ATAATATCACCAAACATGTTGTTGGTAATAACAACACCGTTTAGCTTAGTTGGTGATTTAACCAAAATCA
TAGCAGCAGAGTCGATCAATTGGTGCTGAACAGTTAATTGTGGGAACTCAGTCTTGATGGTTTCTTCAAC
AGTCTTTCTCCACAATCTGGAAGAGGCAAGCACGTTAGCCTTGTCAAGAGACCAGATTGGTAATGGTGGG
TTTTGTTGCAATGCCAAGAAAGCAGCCATTCTTGTAATTCTTTGAACTTCAGGAACACTGTATTTCTCAG
AGTCCCAAGCAACTCCGTCACCTTCATCTTCTTTTCTTTCACCAAAGTAGATACCACCAACCAATTCTCT
A
