>Addgene plasmid #64535 | pRG205MX | addgene partial sequence | sequence record 111487 | M13pUC-Rev 5'-AGCGGATAACAATTTCACACAGG-3'
GACCATGATTACGCCAAGCTCGAAATTAACCCTCACTAAAGGGAACAAAAGCTGGGTACAAGTGACAATA
TATATATATATATATAATAACGACATCGTTATCTGTAAATACGGCCGAAGCTGGGTACCGGGCCCCCCCT
CGAGGTCGACGGTATCGATAAGCTTGATATCGAATTCCTGCAGCCCGGGGGATCCACTAGTTCTAGAGCC
ACCGCGGTGGAGCTCCAATTCGCCCTATAGGCGGCCGCGAAAAGAAATATAGTCTTCAAGGTTATATTAT
ACAGGTTTATATATTATTCTGTTTCTCCAATTCGCCCTATAGTGAGTCGTATTACAATTCACTGGCCGTC
GTTTTACAACGTCGTGACTGGGAAAACCCTGGCGTTACCCAACTTAATCGCCTTGCAGCACATCCGATCG
CTGTGAAGATCCCAGCAAAGGCTTACAAAGTGTTATCTCTTTTGAGACTTGTTGAGTTGAACACTGGTGT
TTTCATCAAACTTACCAAGGACGTGTACCCATTGTTGAAACTTGTATCACCATATATTGTTATCGGACAA
CCTTCACTTGCATCTATCCGTTCTTTAATCCAAAAGAGAACTAGAATAATGTGGCAAAGGCCAGAAGATA
AAGAACCAAAAGAGATAATCTTGAATGACAACAATATCGTTGAAGAGAAATTAGGTGATGAAGGTGTCAT
TTGTATCGAGGAAATCATCCATGAGATTTCGACGTTGGGCGAAAATTTCTCGAAATGTACTTTCTTCCTA
TTACCATTCAAATTGAACAGAGAAGTCAGTGGATTCGGTGCCATCTCCCGTTTGAATAAACTGAAAATGC
GCGAACAAAACAAGAAGACTCGTCAAATTTCAAACGCTGCCACGGCTCCAGTTATCCAAGTAGACATCGA
CTCAATGATTTCCAAGTTGAATTGATTAACTATAAAAGGAAAATATCTGTACAATAGACATCGGGCTCCC
ATTGGCCCTACCCACAGATGTAGAAATACATTACTCTATTCACTACTGCATTTAGTTATGTTTAACATTT
GATATAGCAGACGCTACCGCCAGGCACAATATATTCCCCTTCCCTCTTGCCATTCGC
